Addgene plasmid #102932: pLJC5-LAMP1-RFP-3xHA
Purpose: Lentiviral expression of a lysosomal tag (LAMP1-mRFP1-HA)
Depositing lab: David Sabatini. Depositing organization: Whitehead Institute for Biomedical Research. Publication: Lysosomal metabolomics reveals V-ATPase- and mTOR-dependent regulation of amino acid efflux from lysosomes. Abu-Remaileh M, Wyant GA, Kim C, Laqtom NN, Abbasi M, Chan SH, Freinkman E, Sabatini DM. Science. 2017 Nov 10;358(6364):807-813. doi: 10.1126/science.aan6298. Epub 2017 Oct 26. PubMed 29074583.
Backbone
  Vector backbone: pLJC5
  Vector type: Lentiviral
  Selectable markers: Puromycin
Growth in bacteria
  Bacterial resistance: Ampicillin, 100 μg/mL
  Growth temperature: 37°C
  Growth strain: NEB Stable
  Copy number: Unknown
Gene/Insert
  Gene/Insert name: LAMP1
  Species: R. norvegicus (rat)
  Promoter: ubc
  Tag / fusion protein: RFP-HA (C terminal on insert)
  Cloning method: Restriction Enzyme; 5′ cloning site AgeI (not destroyed); 3′ cloning site EcorI (not destroyed)
  Sequencing primers: 5′ CGAAGGAATAGAAGAAGAAGGTGGAGA
Terms and licenses: Academic/Nonprofit Terms; Industry Terms: Not Available to Industry
Depositor comments: LAMP1-RFP was cloned from Plasmid #34611
How to cite: pLJC5-LAMP1-RFP-3xHA was a gift from David Sabatini (Addgene plasmid # 102932 ; http://n2t.net/addgene:102932 ; RRID:Addgene_102932)
