[The description below was written by a language model from this plasmid's Addgene catalogue record and pLannotate feature annotations shown in this document.]
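Description:
pLJC5-LAMP1-RFP-3xHA is a roughly 10 kb lentiviral transfer plasmid built on the pLJC5 backbone for stable expression of a tagged lysosomal membrane protein in mammalian cells. It is propagated in E. coli through a high-copy ColE1/pUC-type origin with ampicillin resistance (β-lactamase); an f1 origin, an SV40 origin and remnants of a lac/T7/T3 cloning region are also present in the backbone. The viral portion has the layout of a third-generation, self-inactivating HIV-1 vector. An RSV promoter replaces the U3 region to drive a chimeric, truncated 5′ LTR. This is followed by the Ψ packaging signal with a partial gag sequence, the Rev response element for Rev-dependent export of the genomic RNA, and a ΔU3 3′ LTR that inactivates LTR promoter activity after integration. An SV40 polyadenylation signal lies downstream of the 3′ LTR.

The payload is rat LAMP1 expressed from the human ubiquitin C promoter, fused at its C terminus to the monomeric red fluorescent protein mRFP1 and then to HA epitope tags. The annotation detects only a short fragment of the 3xHA element, so the full extent of the tag is not confirmed by the feature table. The insert sits between AgeI and EcoRI sites, and the LAMP1-RFP portion was derived from an earlier plasmid. Downstream, a cPPT/CTS element precedes a human PGK promoter driving puromycin N-acetyltransferase, which allows selection of transduced cells. Because LAMP1 resides in the lysosomal membrane, the fusion serves as a lysosomal tag that marks the organelle with red fluorescence and an HA epitope. The associated study concerned lysosomal metabolomics.
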