Features (pLannotate 1.2.2; 28 found; start..end, strand, type, name):
      1..227     +  promoter       RSV promoter: Rous sarcoma virus enhancer/promoter
    228..408     +  LTR            5' LTR (truncated): truncated 5' long terminal repeat (LTR) from HIV-1
    455..580     +  misc_feature   HIV-1 Ψ: packaging signal of human immunodeficiency virus type 1
    564..927     +  CDS            HIV-1 gag (fragment): gag protein from human immunodeficiency virus 1; gag
   1073..1306    +  misc_feature   RRE: The Rev response element (RRE) of HIV-1 allows for Rev-dependent mRNA export from the nucleus to the cytoplasm.
   1683..1783    +  CDS            Rev (fragment): human immunodeficiency virus 1 (HIV-1) Rev protein; rev; enhances nuclear export of unspliced and incompletely spliced viral mRNAs
   1824..3035    +  promoter       UbC promoter: human ubiquitin C promoter
   3059..4279    +  CDS            LAMP1: rat lysosome-associated membrane glycoprotein 1
   4289..4963    +  CDS            mRFP1: mRFP1 is a basic (constitutively fluorescent) red fluorescent protein published in 2002, derived from Discosoma sp.. It is reported to be a somewhat slowly-maturing monomer with low acid sensitivity.
   4964..4986    +  CDS            3xHA (fragment): three tandem HA epitope tags
   5125..5242    +  misc_feature   cPPT/CTS: central polypurine tract and central termination sequence of HIV-1
   5291..5801    +  promoter       hPGK promoter: human phosphoglycerate kinase 1 promoter
   5823..6422    +  CDS            PuroR: puromycin N-acetyltransferase; pac from Streptomyces alboniger; confers resistance to puromycin
   6465..6548    +  CDS            nef (fragment): NEF_HV1Z2 - Experimental evidence at protein level: Swiss-Prot protein existence level 1. Extracellular Nef protein targets CD4(+) T-lymphocytes for apoptosis by interacting with CXCR4 surface receptors. From Human immunodeficiency virus type 1 group M subtype D (isolate Z2/CDC-Z34) (HIV-1).
   6550..6783    +  LTR            3' LTR (ΔU3): self-inactivating 3' long terminal repeat (LTR) from HIV-1
   6855..6976    +  polyA_signal   SV40 poly(A) signal: SV40 polyadenylation signal
   7016..7151    +  rep_origin     SV40 ori: SV40 origin of replication
   7172..7190    -  promoter       T7 promoter: promoter for bacteriophage T7 RNA polymerase
   7198..7353    +  CDS            lacZα (fragment): LacZα fragment of β-galactosidase; lacZ fragment
   7358..7786    +  rep_origin     f1 ori (sequence partly withheld): f1 bacteriophage origin of replication; arrow indicates direction of (+) strand synthesis
   7839..7943    +  promoter       AmpR promoter: bla
   7944..8804    +  CDS            AmpR: β-lactamase; bla; confers resistance to ampicillin, carbenicillin, and related antibiotics
   8975..9563    +  rep_origin     ori: high-copy-number ColE1/pMB1/pBR322/pUC origin of replication
   9746..9838    +  CDS            lacI (fragment): lac repressor; lacI; The lac repressor binds to the lac operator to inhibit transcription in E. coli. This inhibition can be relieved by adding lactose or isopropyl-β-D-thiogalactopyranoside (IPTG).
   9851..9872    +  protein_bind   CAP binding site: CAP binding activates transcription in the presence of cAMP. E. coli catabolite activator protein
   9887..9917    +  promoter       lac promoter: promoter for the E. coli lac operon
   9925..9941    +  protein_bind   lac operator: The lac repressor binds to the lac operator to inhibit transcription in E. coli. This inhibition can be relieved by adding lactose or isopropyl-β-D-thiogalactopyranoside (IPTG). lac repressor encoded by lacI
   9986..10004   +  promoter       T3 promoter: promoter for bacteriophage T3 RNA polymerase
>Addgene plasmid #102932 | pLJC5-LAMP1-RFP-3xHA | addgene full sequence | sequence record 199166 | Addgene NGS Result
TGTAGTCTTATGCAATACTCTTGTAGTCTTGCAACATGGTAACGATGAGTTAGCAACATGCCTTACAAGG
AGAGAAAAAGCACCGTGCATGCCGATTGGTGGAAGTAAGGTGGTACGATCGTGCCTTATTAGGAAGGCAA
CAGACGGGTCTGACATGGATTGGACGAACCACTGAATTGCCGCATTGCAGAGATATTGTATTTAAGTGCC
TAGCTCGATACATAAACGGGTCTCTCTGGTTAGACCAGATCTGAGCCTGGGAGCTCTCTGGCTAACTAGG
GAACCCACTGCTTAAGCCTCAATAAAGCTTGCCTTGAGTGCTTCAAGTAGTGTGTGCCCGTCTGTTGTGT
GACTCTGGTAACTAGAGATCCCTCAGACCCTTTTAGTCAGTGTGGAAAATCTCTAGCAGTGGCGCCCGAA
CAGGGACTTGAAAGCGAAAGGGAAACCAGAGGAGCTCTCTCGACGCAGGACTCGGCTTGCTGAAGCGCGC
ACGGCAAGAGGCGAGGGGCGGCGACTGGTGAGTACGCCAAAAATTTTGACTAGCGGAGGCTAGAAGGAGA
GAGATGGGTGCGAGAGCGTCAGTATTAAGCGGGGGAGAATTAGATCGCGATGGGAAAAAATTCGGTTAAG
GCCAGGGGGAAAGAAAAAATATAAATTAAAACATATAGTATGGGCAAGCAGGGAGCTAGAACGATTCGCA
GTTAATCCTGGCCTGTTAGAAACATCAGAAGGCTGTAGACAAATACTGGGACAGCTACAACCATCCCTTC
AGACAGGATCAGAAGAACTTAGATCATTATATAATACAGTAGCAACCCTCTATTGTGTGCATCAAAGGAT
AGAGATAAAAGACACCAAGGAAGCTTTAGACAAGATAGAGGAAGAGCAAAACAAAAGTAAGACCACCGCA
CAGCAAGCAGCAGCTGATCTTCAGACCTGGAGGAGGAGATATGAGGGACAATTGGAGAAGTGAATTATAT
AAATATAAAGTAGTAAAAATTGAACCATTAGGAGTAGCACCCACCAAGGCAAAGAGAAGAGTGGTGCAGA
GAGAAAAAAGAGCAGTGGGAATAGGAGCTTTGTTCCTTGGGTTCTTGGGAGCAGCAGGAAGCACTATGGG
CGCAGCGTCAATGACGCTGACGGTACAGGCCAGACAATTATTGTCTGGTATAGTGCAGCAGCAGAACAAT
TTGCTGAGGGCTATTGAGGCGCAACAGCATCTGTTGCAACTCACAGTCTGGGGCATCAAGCAGCTCCAGG
CAAGAATCCTGGCTGTGGAAAGATACCTAAAGGATCAACAGCTCCTGGGGATTTGGGGTTGCTCTGGAAA
ACTCATTTGCACCACTGCTGTGCCTTGGAATGCTAGTTGGAGTAATAAATCTCTGGAACAGATTTGGAAT
CACACGACCTGGATGGAGTGGGACAGAGAAATTAACAATTACACAAGCTTAATACACTCCTTAATTGAAG
AATCGCAAAACCAGCAAGAAAAGAATGAACAAGAATTATTGGAATTAGATAAATGGGCAAGTTTGTGGAA
TTGGTTTAACATAACAAATTGGCTGTGGTATATAAAATTATTCATAATGATAGTAGGAGGCTTGGTAGGT
TTAAGAATAGTTTTTGCTGTACTTTCTATAGTGAATAGAGTTAGGCAGGGATATTCACCATTATCGTTTC
AGACCCACCTCCCAACCCCGAGGGGACCCGACAGGCCCGAAGGAATAGAAGAAGAAGGTGGAGAGAGAGA
CAGAGACAGATCCATTCGATTAGTGAACGGATCTCGACGGTATCGATCACGAGACTAGCCTCGAGCGGGA
TCTGGCCTCCGCGCCGGGTTTTGGCGCCTCCCGCGGGCGCCCCCCTCCTCACGGCGAGCGCTGCCACGTC
AGACGAAGGGCGCAGCGAGCGTCCTGATCCTTCCGCCCGGACGCTCAGGACAGCGGCCCGCTGCTCATAA
GACTCGGCCTTAGAACCCCAGTATCAGCAGAAGGACATTTTAGGACGGGACTTGGGTGACTCTAGGGCAC
TGGTTTTCTTTCCAGAGAGCGGAACAGGCGAGGAAAAGTAGTCCCTTCTCGGCGATTCTGCGGAGGGATC
TCCGTGGGGCGGTGAACGCCGATGATTATATAAGGACGCGCCGGGTGTGGCACAGCTAGTTCCGTCGCAG
CCGGGATTTGGGTCGCGGTTCTTGTTTGTGGATCGCTGTGATCGTCACTTGGTGAGTAGCGGGCTGCTGG
GCTGGCCGGGGCTTTCGTGGCCGCCGGGCCGCTCGGTGGGACGGAAGCGTGTGGAGAGACCGCCAAGGGC
TGTAGTCTGGGTCCGCGAGCAAGGTTGCCCTGAACTGGGGGTTGGGGGGAGCGCAGCAAAATGGCGGCTG
TTCCCGAGTCTTGAATGGAAGACGCTTGTGAGGCGGGCTGTGAGGTCGTTGAAACAAGGTGGGGGGCATG
GTGGGCGGCAAGAACCCAAGGTCTTGAGGCCTTCGCTAATGCGGGAAAGCTCTTATTCGGGTGAGATGGG
CTGGGGCACCATCTGGGGACCCTGACGTGAAGTTTGTCACTGACTGGAGAACTCGGTTTGTCGTCTGTTG
CGGGGGCGGCAGTTATGGCGGTGCCGTTGGGCAGTGCACCCGTACCTTTGGGAGCGCGCGCCCTCGTCGT
GTCGTGACGTCACCCGTTCTGTTGGCTTATAATGCAGGGTGGGGCCACCTGCCGGTAGGTGTGCGGTAGG
CTTTTCTCCGTCGCAGGACGCAGGGTTCGGGCCTAGGGTAGGCTCTCCTGAATCGACAGGCGCCGGACCT
CTGGTGAGGGGAGGGATAAGTGAGGCGTCAGTTTCTTTGGTCGGTTTTATGTACCTATCTTCTTAAGTAG
CTGAAGCTCCGGTTTTGAACTATGCGCTCGGGGTTGGCGAGTGTGTTTTGTGAAGTTTTTTAGGCACCTT
TTGAAATGTAATCATTTGGGTCAATATGTAATTTTCAGTGTTAGACTAGTAAATTGTCCGCTAAATTCTG
GCCGTTTTTGGCTTTTTTGTTAGACGAAGCGCTAGCGCTACCGGTACCATGGCGGCCCCGGGCGCCCGGC
GGCCGCTGCTCCTGTTGCTGCTGGCAGGCCTTGCACACAGCGCCCCAGCACTGTTCGAGGTGAAAGACAA
CAACGGCACAGCGTGTATAATGGCCAGCTTCTCTGCCTCCTTTCTGACCACCTATGAGGCTGGACATGTT
TCTAAGGTCTCGAATATGACCCTGCCAGCCTCTGCAGAAGTCCTGAAGAATAGCAGCTCTTGTGGTGAAA
AGAATGCTTCTGAGCCCACCCTCGCAATCACCTTTGGAGAAGGATATTTACTGAAACTCACCTTCACAAA
AAACACAACACGTTACAGTGTCCAGCACATGTATTTCACATATAACCTGTCAGACACACAATTCTTTCCC
AATGCCAGCTCCAAAGGGCCCGACACTGTGGATTCCACAACTGACATCAAGGCAGACATCAACAAAACAT
ACCGATGTGTCAGCGACATCAGGGTCTACATGAAGAATGTGACCATTGTGCTCTGGGACGCTACTATCCA
GGCCTACCTGCCGAGTAGCAACTTCAGCAAGGAAGAGACACGCTGCCCACAGGATCAACCTTCCCCAACT
ACTGGGCCACCCAGCCCCTCACCACCACTTGTGCCCACAAACCCCAGTGTGTCCAAGTACAATGTGACTG
GTGACAATGGAACCTGCCTGCTGGCCTCTATGGCACTGCAACTCAACATCACCTACATGAAGAAGGACAA
CACGACTGTGACCAGAGCATTCAACATCAACCCAAGTGACAAATATAGTGGGACTTGCGGTGCCCAGTTG
GTGACCCTGAAGGTGGGGAACAAGAGCAGAGTCCTGGAGCTGCAGTTTGGGATGAATGCCACTTCTAGCC
TGTTTTTCCTGCAAGGAGTTCAGTTGAACATGACTCTTCCTGATGCCATAGAGCCCACGTTCAGCACCTC
CAACTATTCCCTGAAAGCTCTTCAGGCCAGTGTCGGCAACTCATACAAGTGCAACAGTGAGGAGCACATC
TTTGTCAGCAAGGCGCTCGCCCTCAATGTCTTCAGCGTGCAAGTCCAGGCTTTCAGGGTAGAAAGTGACA
GGTTTGGGTCTGTGGAAGAGTGTGTACAGGACGGTAACAACATGCTGATCCCCATTGCTGTGGGCGGGGC
CCTGGCAGGGCTGGTCCTCATCGTCCTCATCGCCTACCTCATCGGCAGGAAGAGGAGTCACGCGGGCTAT
CAGACCATCATGGATCCGATGGCCTCCTCCGAGGACGTCATCAAGGAGTTCATGCGCTTCAAGGTGCGCA
TGGAGGGCTCCGTGAACGGCCACGAGTTCGAGATCGAGGGCGAGGGCGAGGGCCGCCCCTACGAGGGCAC
CCAGACCGCCAAGCTGAAGGTGACCAAGGGCGGCCCCCTGCCCTTCGCCTGGGACATCCTGTCCCCTCAG
TTCCAGTACGGCTCCAAGGCCTACGTGAAGCACCCCGCCGACATCCCCGACTACTTGAAGCTGTCCTTCC
CCGAGGGCTTCAAGTGGGAGCGCGTGATGAACTTCGAGGACGGCGGCGTGGTGACCGTGACCCAGGACTC
CTCCCTGCAGGACGGCGAGTTCATCTACAAGGTGAAGCTGCGCGGCACCAACTTCCCCTCCGACGGCCCC
GTAATGCAGAAGAAGACCATGGGCTGGGAGGCCTCCACCGAGCGGATGTACCCCGAGGACGGCGCCCTGA
AGGGCGAGATCAAGATGAGGCTGAAGCTGAAGGACGGCGGCCACTACGACGCCGAGGTCAAGACCACCTA
CATGGCCAAGAAGCCCGTGCAGCTGCCCGGCGCCTACAAGACCGACATCAAGCTGGACATCACCTCCCAC
AACGAGGACTACACCATCGTGGAACAGTACGAGCGCGCCGAGGGCCGCCACTCCACCGGCGCCTATCCCT
ATGACGTGCCTGATTACGCCGGCACAGGATCCTACCCCTATGATGTGCCTGACTACGCTGGCAGCGCCGG
ATACCCTTATGATGTGCCTGATTATGCTGGAGGGAGCGGCTAAGAATTCTCGACCTCGAGACAAATGGCA
GTATTCATCCACAATTTTAAAAGAAAAGGGGGGATTGGGGGGTACAGTGCAGGGGAAAGAATAGTAGACA
TAATAGCAACAGACATACAAACTAAAGAATTACAAAAACAAATTACAAAAATTCAAAATTTTCGGGTTTA
TTACAGGGACAGCAGAGATCCACTTTGGCCGCGGCTCGAGGGGGTTGGGGTTGCGCCTTTTCCAAGGCAG
CCCTGGGTTTGCGCAGGGACGCGGCTGCTCTGGGCGTGGTTCCGGGAAACGCAGCGGCGCCGACCCTGGG
TCTCGCACATTCTTCACGTCCGTTCGCAGCGTCACCCGGATCTTCGCCGCTACCCTTGTGGGCCCCCCGG
CGACGCTTCCTGCTCCGCCCCTAAGTCGGGAAGGTTCCTTGCGGTTCGCGGCGTGCCGGACGTGACAAAC
GGAAGCCGCACGTCTCACTAGTACCCTCGCAGACGGACAGCGCCAGGGAGCAATGGCAGCGCGCCGACCG
CGATGGGCTGTGGCCAATAGCGGCTGCTCAGCAGGGCGCGCCGAGAGCAGCGGCCGGGAAGGGGCGGTGC
GGGAGGCGGGGTGTGGGGCGGTAGTGTGGGCCCTGTTCCTGCCCGCGCGGTGTTCCGCATTCTGCAAGCC
TCCGGAGCGCACGTCGGCAGTCGGCTCCCTCGTTGACCGAATCACCGACCTCTCTCCCCAGGGGGATCCA
CCGGAGCTTACCATGACCGAGTACAAGCCCACGGTGCGCCTCGCCACCCGCGACGACGTCCCCAGGGCCG
TACGCACCCTCGCCGCCGCGTTCGCCGACTACCCCGCCACGCGCCACACCGTCGATCCGGACCGCCACAT
CGAGCGGGTCACCGAGCTGCAAGAACTCTTCCTCACGCGCGTCGGGCTCGACATCGGCAAGGTGTGGGTC
GCGGACGACGGCGCCGCGGTGGCGGTCTGGACCACGCCGGAGAGCGTCGAAGCGGGGGCGGTGTTCGCCG
AGATCGGCCCGCGCATGGCCGAGTTGAGCGGTTCCCGGCTGGCCGCGCAGCAACAGATGGAAGGCCTCCT
GGCGCCGCACCGGCCCAAGGAGCCCGCGTGGTTCCTGGCCACCGTCGGCGTCTCGCCCGACCACCAGGGC
AAGGGTCTGGGCAGCGCCGTCGTGCTCCCCGGAGTGGAGGCGGCCGAGCGCGCCGGGGTGCCCGCCTTCC
TGGAGACCTCCGCGCCCCGCAACCTCCCCTTCTACGAGCGGCTCGGCTTCACCGTCACCGCCGACGTCGA
GGTGCCCGAAGGACCGCGCACCTGGTGCATGACCCGCAAGCCCGGTGCCTGACGCCCGCCCCACGACCCG
CAGCGCCCGACCGAAAGGAGCGCACGACCCCATGCATCGGTACCTTTAAGACCAATGACTTACAAGGCAG
CTGTAGATCTTAGCCACTTTTTAAAAGAAAAGGGGGGACTGGAAGGGCTAATTCACTCCCAACGAAGACA
AGATCTGCTTTTTGCTTGTACTGGGTCTCTCTGGTTAGACCAGATCTGAGCCTGGGAGCTCTCTGGCTAA
CTAGGGAACCCACTGCTTAAGCCTCAATAAAGCTTGCCTTGAGTGCTTCAAGTAGTGTGTGCCCGTCTGT
TGTGTGACTCTGGTAACTAGAGATCCCTCAGACCCTTTTAGTCAGTGTGGAAAATCTCTAGCAGTAGTAG
TTCATGTCATCTTATTATTCAGTATTTATAACTTGCAAAGAAATGAATATCAGAGAGTGAGAGGAACTTG
TTTATTGCAGCTTATAATGGTTACAAATAAAGCAATAGCATCACAAATTTCACAAATAAAGCATTTTTTT
CACTGCATTCTAGTTGTGGTTTGTCCAAACTCATCAATGTATCTTATCATGTCTGGCTCTAGCTATCCCG
CCCCTAACTCCGCCCATCCCGCCCCTAACTCCGCCCAGTTCCGCCCATTCTCCGCCCCATGGCTGACTAA
TTTTTTTTATTTATGCAGAGGCCGAGGCCGCCTCGGCCTCTGAGCTATTCCAGAAGTAGTGAGGAGGCTT
TTTTGGAGGCCTAGGGACGTACCCAATTCGCCCTATAGTGAGTCGTATTACGCGCGCTCACTGGCCGTCG
TTTTACAACGTCGTGACTGGGAAAACCCTGGCGTTACCCAACTTAATCGCCTTGCAGCACATCCCCCTTT
CGCCAGCTGGCGTAATAGCGAAGAGGCCCGCACCGATCGCCCTTCCCAACAGTTGCGCAGCCTGAATGGC
GAATGGG
[124 nt withheld, positions 7358-7481]
C
[91 nt withheld, positions 7483-7573]
A
[49 nt withheld, positions 7575-7623]
CCTTTGACGTTGGAGTCCACGTTCTTT
[37 nt withheld, positions 7651-7687]
ACCCTATCTCGGTCTATTCTTTTGATTTATAAGGGATTTTGCCGATTTCGGCCTATTGGTTAAAAAATGA
GCTGATTTAACAAAAATTTAACGCGAATTTTAACAAAATATTAACGCTTACAATTTAGGTGGCACTTTTC
GGGGAAATGTGCGCGGAACCCCTATTTGTTTATTTTTCTAAATACATTCAAATATGTATCCGCTCATGAG
ACAATAACCCTGATAAATGCTTCAATAATATTGAAAAAGGAAGAGTATGAGTATTCAACATTTCCGTGTC
GCCCTTATTCCCTTTTTTGCGGCATTTTGCCTTCCTGTTTTTGCTCACCCAGAAACGCTGGTGAAAGTAA
AAGATGCTGAAGATCAGTTGGGTGCACGAGTGGGTTACATCGAACTGGATCTCAACAGCGGTAAGATCCT
TGAGAGTTTTCGCCCCGAAGAACGTTTTCCAATGATGAGCACTTTTAAAGTTCTGCTATGTGGCGCGGTA
TTATCCCGTATTGACGCCGGGCAAGAGCAACTCGGTCGCCGCATACACTATTCTCAGAATGACTTGGTTG
AGTACTCACCAGTCACAGAAAAGCATCTTACGGATGGCATGACAGTAAGAGAATTATGCAGTGCTGCCAT
AACCATGAGTGATAACACTGCGGCCAACTTACTTCTGACAACGATCGGAGGACCGAAGGAGCTAACCGCT
TTTTTGCACAACATGGGGGATCATGTAACTCGCCTTGATCGTTGGGAACCGGAGCTGAATGAAGCCATAC
CAAACGACGAGCGTGACACCACGATGCCTGTAGCAATGGCAACAACGTTGCGCAAACTATTAACTGGCGA
ACTACTTACTCTAGCTTCCCGGCAACAATTAATAGACTGGATGGAGGCGGATAAAGTTGCAGGACCACTT
CTGCGCTCGGCCCTTCCGGCTGGCTGGTTTATTGCTGATAAATCTGGAGCCGGTGAGCGTGGGTCTCGCG
GTATCATTGCAGCACTGGGGCCAGATGGTAAGCCCTCCCGTATCGTAGTTATCTACACGACGGGGAGTCA
GGCAACTATGGATGAACGAAATAGACAGATCGCTGAGATAGGTGCCTCACTGATTAAGCATTGGTAACTG
TCAGACCAAGTTTACTCATATATACTTTAGATTGATTTAAAACTTCATTTTTAATTTAAAAGGATCTAGG
TGAAGATCCTTTTTGATAATCTCATGACCAAAATCCCTTAACGTGAGTTTTCGTTCCACTGAGCGTCAGA
CCCCGTAGAAAAGATCAAAGGATCTTCTTGAGATCCTTTTTTTCTGCGCGTAATCTGCTGCTTGCAAACA
AAAAAACCACCGCTACCAGCGGTGGTTTGTTTGCCGGATCAAGAGCTACCAACTCTTTTTCCGAAGGTAA
CTGGCTTCAGCAGAGCGCAGATACCAAATACTGTTCTTCTAGTGTAGCCGTAGTTAGGCCACCACTTCAA
GAACTCTGTAGCACCGCCTACATACCTCGCTCTGCTAATCCTGTTACCAGTGGCTGCTGCCAGTGGCGAT
AAGTCGTGTCTTACCGGGTTGGACTCAAGACGATAGTTACCGGATAAGGCGCAGCGGTCGGGCTGAACGG
GGGGTTCGTGCACACAGCCCAGCTTGGAGCGAACGACCTACACCGAACTGAGATACCTACAGCGTGAGCT
ATGAGAAAGCGCCACGCTTCCCGAAGGGAGAAAGGCGGACAGGTATCCGGTAAGCGGCAGGGTCGGAACA
GGAGAGCGCACGAGGGAGCTTCCAGGGGGAAACGCCTGGTATCTTTATAGTCCTGTCGGGTTTCGCCACC
TCTGACTTGAGCGTCGATTTTTGTGATGCTCGTCAGGGGGGCGGAGCCTATGGAAAAACGCCAGCAACGC
GGCCTTTTTACGGTTCCTGGCCTTTTGCTGGCCTTTTGCTCACATGTTCTTTCCTGCGTTATCCCCTGAT
TCTGTGGATAACCGTATTACCGCCTTTGAGTGAGCTGATACCGCTCGCCGCAGCCGAACGACCGAGCGCA
GCGAGTCAGTGAGCGAGGAAGCGGAAGAGCGCCCAATACGCAAACCGCCTCTCCCCGCGCGTTGGCCGAT
TCATTAATGCAGCTGGCACGACAGGTTTCCCGACTGGAAAGCGGGCAGTGAGCGCAACGCAATTAATGTG
AGTTAGCTCACTCATTAGGCACCCCAGGCTTTACACTTTATGCTTCCGGCTCGTATGTTGTGTGGAATTG
TGAGCGGATAACAATTTCACACAGGAAACAGCTATGACCATGATTACGCCAAGCGCGCAATTAACCCTCA
CTAAAGGGAACAAAAGCTGGAGCTGCAAGCTTAA
