>Addgene plasmid #102932 | pLJC5-LAMP1-RFP-3xHA | depositor partial sequence | sequence record 199167 | Insert- LAMP1
ATGGCGGCCCCGGGCGCCCGGCGGCCGCTGCTCCTGTTGCTGCTGGCAGGCCTTGCACACAGCGCCCCAG
CACTGTTCGAGGTGAAAGACAACAACGGCACAGCGTGTATAATGGCCAGCTTCTCTGCCTCCTTTCTGAC
CACCTATGAGGCTGGACATGTTTCTAAGGTCTCGAATATGACCCTGCCAGCCTCTGCAGAAGTCCTGAAG
AATAGCAGCTCTTGTGGTGAAAAGAATGCTTCTGAGCCCACCCTCGCAATCACCTTTGGAGAAGGATATT
TACTGAAACTCACCTTCACAAAAAACACAACACGTTACAGTGTCCAGCACATGTATTTCACATATAACCT
GTCAGACACACAATTCTTTCCCAATGCCAGCTCCAAAGGGCCCGACACTGTGGATTCCACAACTGACATC
AAGGCAGACATCAACAAAACATACCGATGTGTCAGCGACATCAGGGTCTACATGAAGAATGTGACCATTG
TGCTCTGGGACGCTACTATCCAGGCCTACCTGCCGAGTAGCAACTTCAGCAAGGAAGAGACACGCTGCCC
ACAGGATCAACCTTCCCCAACTACTGGGCCACCCAGCCCCTCACCACCACTTGTGCCCACAAACCCCAGT
GTGTCCAAGTACAATGTGACTGGTGACAATGGAACCTGCCTGCTGGCCTCTATGGCACTGCAACTCAACA
TCACCTACATGAAGAAGGACAACACGACTGTGACCAGAGCATTCAACATCAACCCAAGTGACAAATATAG
TGGGACTTGCGGTGCCCAGTTGGTGACCCTGAAGGTGGGGAACAAGAGCAGAGTCCTGGAGCTGCAGTTT
GGGATGAATGCCACTTCTAGCCTGTTTTTCCTGCAAGGAGTTCAGTTGAACATGACTCTTCCTGATGCCA
TAGAGCCCACGTTCAGCACCTCCAACTATTCCCTGAAAGCTCTTCAGGCCAGTGTCGGCAACTCATACAA
GTGCAACAGTGAGGAGCACATCTTTGTCAGCAAGGCGCTCGCCCTCAATGTCTTCAGCGTGCAAGTCCAG
GCTTTCAGGGTAGAAAGTGACAGGTTTGGGTCTGTGGAAGAGTGTGTACAGGACGGTAACAACATGCTGA
TCCCCATTGCTGTGGGCGGGGCCCTGGCAGGGCTGGTCCTCATCGTCCTCATCGCCTACCTCATCGGCAG
GAAGAGGAGTCACGCGGGCTATCAGACCATC
